>Addgene plasmid #41011 | pEF5/FRT-DEST EVC2ala4-TEV-YFP-Flag | addgene partial sequence | sequence record 55654 | BGH_rev
AGAATCGAGACCGAGGAGAGGGTTAGGGATAGGCTTACCTTCGAACCGCGGGCCCTCTAGACTCGAGCGG
CCGCCACTGTGCTGGATATCAACCACTTTGTACAAGAAAGCTGGGTCTAGATATCTCGACTCACTTGTCA
TCGTCGTCCTTGTAATCTCCGCCAGATCCTGGTGTTCCGCCACGCGTCTTGTACAGCTCGTCCATGCCGA
GAGTGATCCCGGCGGCGGTCACGAACTCCAGCAGGACCATGTGATCGCGCTTCTCGTTGGGGTCTTTGCT
CAGGGCGGACTGGTAGCTCAGGTAGTGGTTGTCGGGCAGCAGCACGGGGCCGTCGCCGATGGGGGTGTTC
TGCTGGTAGTGGTCGGCGAGCTGCACGCTGCCGTCCTCGATGTTGTGGCGGATCTTGAAGTTCACCTTGA
TGCCGTTCTTCTGCTTGTCGGCCATGATATAGACGTTGTGGCTGTTGTAGTTGTACTCCAGCTTGTGCCC
CAGGATGTTGCCGTCCTCCTTGAAGTCGATGCCCTTCAGCTCGATGCGGTTCACCAGGGTGTCGCCCTCG
AACTTCACCTCGGCGCGGGTCTTGTAGTTGCCGTCGTCCTTGAAGAAGATGGTGCGCTCCTGGACGTAGC
CTTCGGGCATGGCGGACTTGAAGAAGTCGTGCTGCTTCATGTGGTCGGGGTAGCGGGCGAAGCACTGCAG
GCCGTAGCCGAAGGTGGTCACGAGGGTGGGCCAGGGCACGGGCAGCTTGCCGGTGGTGCAGATGAACTTC
AGGGTCAGCTTGCCGTAGGTGGCATCGCCCTCGCCC
