>Addgene plasmid #41011 | pEF5/FRT-DEST EVC2ala4-TEV-YFP-Flag | addgene partial sequence | sequence record 55662 | EGFP-N 5'-CGTCGCCGTCCAGCTCGACCAG-3'
ACCATACCGCCCTGAAAGTACAGGTTCTCATCGCCACGCGTGTCCAAGCCCAAGGCCCTGTTGGCCTTCT
TGGCATTCAGGAAATTCTTTTTCCTCCTGGGAGGAACACGCAAAGAGATCTCGGGCTCCCTTGGGCTTCT
GAATGCAGCGGCAGCTTCTCCCGTGTTTAATATGTCCATAGCGTCTGCCCCAGTGATGGGGATGGGAGCC
AGTTCTCCAATGGGTTCTAGGGACAGGTGTGGCCAGCTTCCTTTCCCAGGAAACATCACCCTCTCCTGGA
CGGGAACATATATCTTCTTCAATATGCGCTCCTTCTTCTGGCGGGCCCAGAGCATCCTCTCCAGTCCTTG
ACTCACCAGATCTGCTCTGAATCTGCTGTCCAAAACCTTCCACCAAACTTGGTGTTTCCTCCTCTTGCTC
TGCTCTGCCTGAGCCTGCTCACCACTGCTCTCATTCTCAGCTGTGTGGTCGGAGTGCTTCTCACTGACTG
CGTCCAGCAGGGCCAGTAGCTGAGGCTGTGAAGCCGCTGGAAGCACCACACTCAGGAGTCGCAGTAGTGT
GCTGCCTGGTACCATTGTCATCCTTGAGAGGTATGACACCAGCCTCAGTCCCTGGCTGCAAAGGCTGGCC
ATGGTGTCAGCTTCAATGCTTTCCAGAGAATCTTCCAGCACCGCACCGTTCTGCCACTCCTCTCTCACCC
TCTGCTGATGCTGCTCCAGCAGCTTCTGGCCCTTGTTCAGGGCTTGCCGCAGGATGGCAGAGACCTGCCT
TTCAGGATCCATCTCCTCAGGTTCGCTCAGCCCAGGTCCATCGGCCGCCCACCGCT
