[The description below was written by a language model from this plasmid's Addgene catalogue record.]
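Description:
pEF5/FRT-DEST EVC2ala4-TEV-YFP-Flag is a mammalian expression plasmid of about 12 kb, built on Invitrogen's pEF5/FRT/V5-DEST, a Gateway destination vector of roughly 7.5 kb. It is maintained in E. coli as a high-copy plasmid under ampicillin selection, and hygromycin is the recorded selectable marker for mammalian cells. No feature table accompanies the record, so individual elements cannot be confirmed directly. The backbone name does point to the standard design of this vector family: an EF-1α promoter drives the inserted gene, and an FRT site allows Flp recombinase to integrate the plasmid at a matching genomic FRT site in a suitable host cell line. In that system, hygromycin resistance normally becomes functional only after correct integration, which gives isogenic stable lines carrying a single copy of the transgene.

The insert, about 3.7 kb, is mouse Evc2 (Ellis van Creveld syndrome 2, also known as LBN or limbin). It carries the "ala4" mutation, in which amino acids 1183–1186 are replaced by alanines. A TEV-YFP-Flag module is fused to the C terminus. The TEV protease site allows the tag to be cleaved off, YFP allows the protein to be located by fluorescence, and the Flag epitope supports immunodetection or affinity purification. Whether the V5 epitope of the parental backbone is still in frame is not stated.

The associated publication concerns a Smoothened–Evc2 complex that transduces the Hedgehog signal at primary cilia. This suggests the construct was used to express a tagged Evc2 mutant for comparison with the wild-type protein in localization, interaction or signalling experiments. The record does not describe the functional effect of the alanine substitutions.
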