Addgene plasmid #41011: pEF5/FRT-DEST EVC2ala4-TEV-YFP-Flag
Depositing lab: Rajat Rohatgi. Depositing organization: Stanford University. Publication: A Smoothened-Evc2 Complex Transduces the Hedgehog Signal at Primary Cilia. Dorn KV, Hughes CE, Rohatgi R. Dev Cell. 2012 Sep 12. pii: S1534-5807(12)00323-1. doi: 10.1016/j.devcel.2012.07.004. PubMed 22981989.
Backbone
  Vector backbone: pEF5/FRT/V5-DEST
  Backbone manufacturer: Invitrogen
  Backbone size w/o insert (bp): 7500
  Total vector size (bp): 12000
  Vector type: Mammalian Expression
  Selectable markers: Hygromycin
Growth in bacteria
  Bacterial resistance: Ampicillin, 100 μg/mL
  Growth temperature: 37°C
  Growth strain: DH5alpha
  Copy number: High Copy
Gene/Insert
  Gene/Insert name: Ellis van Creveld syndrome 2 (alt name: EVC2)
  Species: M. musculus (mouse)
  Insert size (bp): 3659
  Mutation: changed amino acids 1183-1186 to Alanine
  Entrez Gene: EVC2 (a.k.a. LBN, WAD)
  Tag / fusion protein: TEV-YFP-Flag (C terminal on insert)
Terms and licenses: Academic/Nonprofit Terms; Industry Terms: Not Available to Industry
How to cite: pEF5/FRT-DEST EVC2ala4-TEV-YFP-Flag was a gift from Rajat Rohatgi (Addgene plasmid # 41011 ; http://n2t.net/addgene:41011 ; RRID:Addgene_41011)
